Addgene plasmid #160946: lentiCRISPR v2-Nr4a1sgRNA2
Purpose: Guide RNA 2 to generate Nr4a1 knockout by CRISPR
Depositing lab: Matthew Steinhauser. Depositing organization: Brigham and Women's Hospital. Publication: Targeting nuclear receptor NR4A1-dependent adipocyte progenitor quiescence promotes metabolic adaptation to obesity. Zhang Y, Federation AJ, Kim S, O'Keefe JP, Lun M, Xiang D, Brown JD, Steinhauser ML. J Clin Invest. 2018 Nov 1;128(11):4898-4911. doi: 10.1172/JCI98353. Epub 2018 Oct 2. PubMed 30277475.
Backbone
  Vector backbone: lentiCRISPR v2
  Backbone manufacturer: Addgene 52961
  Backbone size w/o insert (bp): 14873
  Total vector size (bp): 13013
  Vector type: Lentiviral, CRISPR
  Selectable markers: Puromycin
Growth in bacteria
  Bacterial resistance: Ampicillin, 100 μg/mL
  Growth temperature: 30°C
  Growth strain: NEB Stable
  Copy number: High Copy
Gene/Insert
  Gene/Insert name: Nr4a1 gRNA 2
  gRNA/shRNA sequence: GTCCAAGTGTGCCCGGATGA
  Species: M. musculus (mouse)
  Entrez Gene: Nr4a1 (a.k.a. GFRP1, Gfrp, Hbr-1, Hbr1, Hmr, N10, NGFI-B, NGFIB, NP10, NUR77-1, NUR77-2, TIS1, TR3, nur77)
  Promoter: hU6
  Cloning method: Restriction Enzyme; 5′ cloning site BsmbI (destroyed during cloning); 3′ cloning site BsmbI (destroyed during cloning)
  Sequencing primers: 5′ LentiV2 SeqF: cgggtttattacagggacagca
Terms and licenses: Academic/Nonprofit Terms; Industry Terms: Not Available to Industry
How to cite: lentiCRISPR v2-Nr4a1sgRNA2 was a gift from Matthew Steinhauser (Addgene plasmid # 160946 ; http://n2t.net/addgene:160946 ; RRID:Addgene_160946)
