[The description below was written by a language model from this plasmid's Addgene catalogue record and pLannotate feature annotations shown in this document.]
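Description:
lentiCRISPR v2-Nr4a1sgRNA2 is a single-vector lentiviral CRISPR plasmid built on the lentiCRISPR v2 backbone, carrying a guide RNA (the second of a set) directed against mouse Nr4a1, the nuclear receptor also known as Nur77 or NGFI-B. It is intended to generate Nr4a1 knockouts. The guide oligonucleotide was cloned between two BsmBI sites that were destroyed in the process, replacing the backbone's filler fragment. This explains why the total size of about 13 kb is smaller than the listed empty backbone. In bacteria the plasmid is maintained by a high-copy ColE1/pUC-type origin with ampicillin resistance. An f1 origin is also present.

The transfer cassette is a third-generation, self-inactivating design. A CMV enhancer/promoter fused to a truncated HIV-1 5' LTR drives genomic RNA production in packaging cells. It is followed by the Ψ packaging signal, the RRE for Rev-dependent nuclear export, the cPPT/CTS, a WPRE to boost expression, and a ΔU3 3' LTR. Within this unit, the human U6 RNA polymerase III promoter transcribes the Nr4a1 spacer joined to the Streptococcus pyogenes gRNA scaffold. An EF-1α core promoter drives S. pyogenes Cas9, and a downstream puromycin N-acetyltransferase coding sequence allows puromycin selection of transduced cells. The feature table does not annotate the linker between Cas9 and the puromycin marker.

Outside the LTRs, the backbone carries a bGH polyadenylation signal and an SV40/EM7-driven bleomycin/Zeocin resistance cassette, which would not be packaged into virus. After transduction and selection, Cas9 and the guide are expressed together to introduce double-strand breaks in Nr4a1 and disrupt it in mouse cells.
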