Features (pLannotate 1.2.2; 33 found; start..end, strand, type, name):
     31..83      -  misc_feature   bom (fragment): basis of mobility region from pBR322
    238..617     +  enhancer       CMV enhancer: human cytomegalovirus immediate early enhancer
    618..817     +  promoter       CMV promoter: human cytomegalovirus (CMV) immediate early promoter
    835..1015    +  LTR            5' LTR (truncated): truncated 5' long terminal repeat (LTR) from HIV-1
   1062..1187    +  misc_feature   HIV-1 Ψ: packaging signal of human immunodeficiency virus type 1
   1171..1534    +  CDS            HIV-1 gag (fragment): gag protein from human immunodeficiency virus 1; gag
   1680..1913    +  misc_feature   RRE: The Rev response element (RRE) of HIV-1 allows for Rev-dependent mRNA export from the nucleus to the cytoplasm.
   2290..2390    +  CDS            Rev (fragment): human immunodeficiency virus 1 (HIV-1) Rev protein; rev; enhances nuclear export of unspliced and incompletely spliced viral mRNAs
   2440..2557    +  misc_feature   cPPT/CTS: central polypurine tract and central termination sequence of HIV-1
   2608..2848    +  promoter       U6 promoter: RNA polymerase III promoter for human U6 snRNA
   2877..2952    +  misc_RNA       gRNA scaffold: guide RNA scaffold for the Streptococcus pyogenes CRISPR/Cas9 system
   2970..2988    +  CDS            small t antigen (fragment): SV40 (simian virus 40) small t antigen
   3014..3225    +  promoter       EF-1α core promoter: core promoter for human elongation factor EF-1α
   3250..7353    +  CDS            Cas9: Cas9 (Csn1) endonuclease from the Streptococcus pyogenes Type II CRISPR/Cas system generates RNA-guided double strand breaks in DNA
   7491..8088    +  CDS            PuroR (fragment): puromycin N-acetyltransferase; pac from Streptomyces; confers resistance to puromycin
   8104..8692    +  misc_feature   WPRE: woodchuck hepatitis virus posttranscriptional regulatory element
   8743..8762    +  misc_feature   cPPT/CTS (fragment): central polypurine tract and central termination sequence of HIV-1
   8764..8997    +  LTR            3' LTR (ΔU3): self-inactivating 3' long terminal repeat (LTR) from HIV-1
   9029..9253    +  polyA_signal   bGH poly(A) signal: bovine growth hormone polyadenylation signal
   9257..9278    +  promoter       SV40 promoter (fragment): SV40 enhancer and early promoter
   9299..9727    +  rep_origin     f1 ori (sequence partly withheld): f1 bacteriophage origin of replication; arrow indicates direction of (+) strand synthesis
   9741..10070   +  promoter       SV40 promoter: SV40 enhancer and early promoter
  10118..10165   +  promoter       EM7 promoter: synthetic bacterial promoter&nbsp
  10184..10558   +  CDS            BleoR: antibiotic-binding protein; Sh ble from Streptoalloteichus hindustanus; confers resistance to bleomycin, phleomycin, and Zeocin™
  10568..10693   +  CDS            ble (fragment): BLE_KLEPN - Experimental evidence at protein level: Swiss-Prot protein existence level 1. Binding protein with a strong affinity to the bleomycin family of antibiotics. Binds to CL990; an antimitotic-antibiotic compound. From Klebsiella pneumoniae.
  10688..10809   +  polyA_signal   SV40 poly(A) signal: SV40 polyadenylation signal
  10880..10902   -  protein_bind   lac operator (fragment): The lac repressor binds to the lac operator to inhibit transcription in E. coli. This inhibition can be relieved by adding lactose or isopropyl-β-D-thiogalactopyranoside (IPTG). lac repressor encoded by lacI
  10906..10936   -  promoter       lac promoter: promoter for the E. coli lac operon
  10951..10972   -  protein_bind   CAP binding site: CAP binding activates transcription in the presence of cAMP. E. coli catabolite activator protein
  10985..11077   -  CDS            lacI (fragment): lac repressor; lacI; The lac repressor binds to the lac operator to inhibit transcription in E. coli. This inhibition can be relieved by adding lactose or isopropyl-β-D-thiogalactopyranoside (IPTG).
  11260..11848   -  rep_origin     ori: high-copy-number ColE1/pMB1/pBR322/pUC origin of replication
  12019..12879   -  CDS            AmpR: β-lactamase; bla; confers resistance to ampicillin, carbenicillin, and related antibiotics
  12880..12984   -  promoter       AmpR promoter: bla
>Addgene plasmid #160946 | lentiCRISPR v2-Nr4a1sgRNA2 | addgene full sequence | sequence record 319422 | Addgene NGS Result
GTCGACGGATCGGGAGATCTCCCGATCCCCTATGGTGCACTCTCAGTACAATCTGCTCTGATGCCGCATA
GTTAAGCCAGTATCTGCTCCCTGCTTGTGTGTTGGAGGTCGCTGAGTAGTGCGCGAGCAAAATTTAAGCT
ACAACAAGGCAAGGCTTGACCGACAATTGCATGAAGAATCTGCTTAGGGTTAGGCGTTTTGCGCTGCTTC
GCGATGTACGGGCCAGATATACGCGTTGACATTGATTATTGACTAGTTATTAATAGTAATCAATTACGGG
GTCATTAGTTCATAGCCCATATATGGAGTTCCGCGTTACATAACTTACGGTAAATGGCCCGCCTGGCTGA
CCGCCCAACGACCCCCGCCCATTGACGTCAATAATGACGTATGTTCCCATAGTAACGCCAATAGGGACTT
TCCATTGACGTCAATGGGTGGAGTATTTACGGTAAACTGCCCACTTGGCAGTACATCAAGTGTATCATAT
GCCAAGTACGCCCCCTATTGACGTCAATGACGGTAAATGGCCCGCCTGGCATTATGCCCAGTACATGACC
TTATGGGACTTTCCTACTTGGCAGTACATCTACGTATTAGTCATCGCTATTACCATGGTGATGCGGTTTT
GGCAGTACATCAATGGGCGTGGATAGCGGTTTGACTCACGGGGATTTCCAAGTCTCCACCCCATTGACGT
CAATGGGAGTTTGTTTTGGCACCAAAATCAACGGGACTTTCCAAAATGTCGTAACAACTCCGCCCCATTG
ACGCAAATGGGCGGTAGGCGTGTACGGTGGGAGGTCTATATAAGCAGCGCGTTTTGCCTGTACTGGGTCT
CTCTGGTTAGACCAGATCTGAGCCTGGGAGCTCTCTGGCTAACTAGGGAACCCACTGCTTAAGCCTCAAT
AAAGCTTGCCTTGAGTGCTTCAAGTAGTGTGTGCCCGTCTGTTGTGTGACTCTGGTAACTAGAGATCCCT
CAGACCCTTTTAGTCAGTGTGGAAAATCTCTAGCAGTGGCGCCCGAACAGGGACTTGAAAGCGAAAGGGA
AACCAGAGGAGCTCTCTCGACGCAGGACTCGGCTTGCTGAAGCGCGCACGGCAAGAGGCGAGGGGCGGCG
ACTGGTGAGTACGCCAAAAATTTTGACTAGCGGAGGCTAGAAGGAGAGAGATGGGTGCGAGAGCGTCAGT
ATTAAGCGGGGGAGAATTAGATCGCGATGGGAAAAAATTCGGTTAAGGCCAGGGGGAAAGAAAAAATATA
AATTAAAACATATAGTATGGGCAAGCAGGGAGCTAGAACGATTCGCAGTTAATCCTGGCCTGTTAGAAAC
ATCAGAAGGCTGTAGACAAATACTGGGACAGCTACAACCATCCCTTCAGACAGGATCAGAAGAACTTAGA
TCATTATATAATACAGTAGCAACCCTCTATTGTGTGCATCAAAGGATAGAGATAAAAGACACCAAGGAAG
CTTTAGACAAGATAGAGGAAGAGCAAAACAAAAGTAAGACCACCGCACAGCAAGCGGCCGCTGATCTTCA
GACCTGGAGGAGGAGATATGAGGGACAATTGGAGAAGTGAATTATATAAATATAAAGTAGTAAAAATTGA
ACCATTAGGAGTAGCACCCACCAAGGCAAAGAGAAGAGTGGTGCAGAGAGAAAAAAGAGCAGTGGGAATA
GGAGCTTTGTTCCTTGGGTTCTTGGGAGCAGCAGGAAGCACTATGGGCGCAGCGTCAATGACGCTGACGG
TACAGGCCAGACAATTATTGTCTGGTATAGTGCAGCAGCAGAACAATTTGCTGAGGGCTATTGAGGCGCA
ACAGCATCTGTTGCAACTCACAGTCTGGGGCATCAAGCAGCTCCAGGCAAGAATCCTGGCTGTGGAAAGA
TACCTAAAGGATCAACAGCTCCTGGGGATTTGGGGTTGCTCTGGAAAACTCATTTGCACCACTGCTGTGC
CTTGGAATGCTAGTTGGAGTAATAAATCTCTGGAACAGATTTGGAATCACACGACCTGGATGGAGTGGGA
CAGAGAAATTAACAATTACACAAGCTTAATACACTCCTTAATTGAAGAATCGCAAAACCAGCAAGAAAAG
AATGAACAAGAATTATTGGAATTAGATAAATGGGCAAGTTTGTGGAATTGGTTTAACATAACAAATTGGC
TGTGGTATATAAAATTATTCATAATGATAGTAGGAGGCTTGGTAGGTTTAAGAATAGTTTTTGCTGTACT
TTCTATAGTGAATAGAGTTAGGCAGGGATATTCACCATTATCGTTTCAGACCCACCTCCCAACCCCGAGG
GGACCCGACAGGCCCGAAGGAATAGAAGAAGAAGGTGGAGAGAGAGACAGAGACAGATCCATTCGATTAG
TGAACGGATCGGCACTGCGTGCGCCAATTCTGCAGACAAATGGCAGTATTCATCCACAATTTTAAAAGAA
AAGGGGGGATTGGGGGGTACAGTGCAGGGGAAAGAATAGTAGACATAATAGCAACAGACATACAAACTAA
AGAATTACAAAAACAAATTACAAAAATTCAAAATTTTCGGGTTTATTACAGGGACAGCAGAGATCCAGTT
TGGTTAATTAAGGTACCGAGGGCCTATTTCCCATGATTCCTTCATATTTGCATATACGATACAAGGCTGT
TAGAGAGATAATTAGAATTAATTTGACTGTAAACACAAAGATATTAGTACAAAATACGTGACGTAGAAAG
TAATAATTTCTTGGGTAGTTTGCAGTTTTAAAATTATGTTTTAAAATGGACTATCATATGCTTACCGTAA
CTTGAAAGTATTTCGATTTCTTGGCTTTATATATCTTGTGGAAAGGACGAAACACCGTCCAAGTGTGCCC
GGATGAGTTTTAGAGCTAGAAATAGCAAGTTAAAATAAGGCTAGTCCGTTATCAACTTGAAAAAGTGGCA
CCGAGTCGGTGCTTTTTTGAATTCGCTAGCTAGGTCTTGAAAGGAGTGGGAATTGGCTCCGGTGCCCGTC
AGTGGGCAGAGCGCACATCGCCCACAGTCCCCGAGAAGTTGGGGGGAGGGGTCGGCAATTGATCCGGTGC
CTAGAGAAGGTGGCGCGGGGTAAACTGGGAAAGTGATGTCGTGTACTGGCTCCGCCTTTTTCCCGAGGGT
GGGGGAGAACCGTATATAAGTGCAGTAGTCGCCGTGAACGTTCTTTTTCGCAACGGGTTTGCCGCCAGAA
CACAGGACCGGTTCTAGAGCGCTGCCACCATGGACAAGAAGTACAGCATCGGCCTGGACATCGGCACCAA
CTCTGTGGGCTGGGCCGTGATCACCGACGAGTACAAGGTGCCCAGCAAGAAATTCAAGGTGCTGGGCAAC
ACCGACCGGCACAGCATCAAGAAGAACCTGATCGGAGCCCTGCTGTTCGACAGCGGCGAAACAGCCGAGG
CCACCCGGCTGAAGAGAACCGCCAGAAGAAGATACACCAGACGGAAGAACCGGATCTGCTATCTGCAAGA
GATCTTCAGCAACGAGATGGCCAAGGTGGACGACAGCTTCTTCCACAGACTGGAAGAGTCCTTCCTGGTG
GAAGAGGATAAGAAGCACGAGCGGCACCCCATCTTCGGCAACATCGTGGACGAGGTGGCCTACCACGAGA
AGTACCCCACCATCTACCACCTGAGAAAGAAACTGGTGGACAGCACCGACAAGGCCGACCTGCGGCTGAT
CTATCTGGCCCTGGCCCACATGATCAAGTTCCGGGGCCACTTCCTGATCGAGGGCGACCTGAACCCCGAC
AACAGCGACGTGGACAAGCTGTTCATCCAGCTGGTGCAGACCTACAACCAGCTGTTCGAGGAAAACCCCA
TCAACGCCAGCGGCGTGGACGCCAAGGCCATCCTGTCTGCCAGACTGAGCAAGAGCAGACGGCTGGAAAA
TCTGATCGCCCAGCTGCCCGGCGAGAAGAAGAATGGCCTGTTCGGAAACCTGATTGCCCTGAGCCTGGGC
CTGACCCCCAACTTCAAGAGCAACTTCGACCTGGCCGAGGATGCCAAACTGCAGCTGAGCAAGGACACCT
ACGACGACGACCTGGACAACCTGCTGGCCCAGATCGGCGACCAGTACGCCGACCTGTTTCTGGCCGCCAA
GAACCTGTCCGACGCCATCCTGCTGAGCGACATCCTGAGAGTGAACACCGAGATCACCAAGGCCCCCCTG
AGCGCCTCTATGATCAAGAGATACGACGAGCACCACCAGGACCTGACCCTGCTGAAAGCTCTCGTGCGGC
AGCAGCTGCCTGAGAAGTACAAAGAGATTTTCTTCGACCAGAGCAAGAACGGCTACGCCGGCTACATTGA
CGGCGGAGCCAGCCAGGAAGAGTTCTACAAGTTCATCAAGCCCATCCTGGAAAAGATGGACGGCACCGAG
GAACTGCTCGTGAAGCTGAACAGAGAGGACCTGCTGCGGAAGCAGCGGACCTTCGACAACGGCAGCATCC
CCCACCAGATCCACCTGGGAGAGCTGCACGCCATTCTGCGGCGGCAGGAAGATTTTTACCCATTCCTGAA
GGACAACCGGGAAAAGATCGAGAAGATCCTGACCTTCCGCATCCCCTACTACGTGGGCCCTCTGGCCAGG
GGAAACAGCAGATTCGCCTGGATGACCAGAAAGAGCGAGGAAACCATCACCCCCTGGAACTTCGAGGAAG
TGGTGGACAAGGGCGCTTCCGCCCAGAGCTTCATCGAGCGGATGACCAACTTCGATAAGAACCTGCCCAA
CGAGAAGGTGCTGCCCAAGCACAGCCTGCTGTACGAGTACTTCACCGTGTATAACGAGCTGACCAAAGTG
AAATACGTGACCGAGGGAATGAGAAAGCCCGCCTTCCTGAGCGGCGAGCAGAAAAAGGCCATCGTGGACC
TGCTGTTCAAGACCAACCGGAAAGTGACCGTGAAGCAGCTGAAAGAGGACTACTTCAAGAAAATCGAGTG
CTTCGACTCCGTGGAAATCTCCGGCGTGGAAGATCGGTTCAACGCCTCCCTGGGCACATACCACGATCTG
CTGAAAATTATCAAGGACAAGGACTTCCTGGACAATGAGGAAAACGAGGACATTCTGGAAGATATCGTGC
TGACCCTGACACTGTTTGAGGACAGAGAGATGATCGAGGAACGGCTGAAAACCTATGCCCACCTGTTCGA
CGACAAAGTGATGAAGCAGCTGAAGCGGCGGAGATACACCGGCTGGGGCAGGCTGAGCCGGAAGCTGATC
AACGGCATCCGGGACAAGCAGTCCGGCAAGACAATCCTGGATTTCCTGAAGTCCGACGGCTTCGCCAACA
GAAACTTCATGCAGCTGATCCACGACGACAGCCTGACCTTTAAAGAGGACATCCAGAAAGCCCAGGTGTC
CGGCCAGGGCGATAGCCTGCACGAGCACATTGCCAATCTGGCCGGCAGCCCCGCCATTAAGAAGGGCATC
CTGCAGACAGTGAAGGTGGTGGACGAGCTCGTGAAAGTGATGGGCCGGCACAAGCCCGAGAACATCGTGA
TCGAAATGGCCAGAGAGAACCAGACCACCCAGAAGGGACAGAAGAACAGCCGCGAGAGAATGAAGCGGAT
CGAAGAGGGCATCAAAGAGCTGGGCAGCCAGATCCTGAAAGAACACCCCGTGGAAAACACCCAGCTGCAG
AACGAGAAGCTGTACCTGTACTACCTGCAGAATGGGCGGGATATGTACGTGGACCAGGAACTGGACATCA
ACCGGCTGTCCGACTACGATGTGGACCATATCGTGCCTCAGAGCTTTCTGAAGGACGACTCCATCGACAA
CAAGGTGCTGACCAGAAGCGACAAGAACCGGGGCAAGAGCGACAACGTGCCCTCCGAAGAGGTCGTGAAG
AAGATGAAGAACTACTGGCGGCAGCTGCTGAACGCCAAGCTGATTACCCAGAGAAAGTTCGACAATCTGA
CCAAGGCCGAGAGAGGCGGCCTGAGCGAACTGGATAAGGCCGGCTTCATCAAGAGACAGCTGGTGGAAAC
CCGGCAGATCACAAAGCACGTGGCACAGATCCTGGACTCCCGGATGAACACTAAGTACGACGAGAATGAC
AAGCTGATCCGGGAAGTGAAAGTGATCACCCTGAAGTCCAAGCTGGTGTCCGATTTCCGGAAGGATTTCC
AGTTTTACAAAGTGCGCGAGATCAACAACTACCACCACGCCCACGACGCCTACCTGAACGCCGTCGTGGG
AACCGCCCTGATCAAAAAGTACCCTAAGCTGGAAAGCGAGTTCGTGTACGGCGACTACAAGGTGTACGAC
GTGCGGAAGATGATCGCCAAGAGCGAGCAGGAAATCGGCAAGGCTACCGCCAAGTACTTCTTCTACAGCA
ACATCATGAACTTTTTCAAGACCGAGATTACCCTGGCCAACGGCGAGATCCGGAAGCGGCCTCTGATCGA
GACAAACGGCGAAACCGGGGAGATCGTGTGGGATAAGGGCCGGGATTTTGCCACCGTGCGGAAAGTGCTG
AGCATGCCCCAAGTGAATATCGTGAAAAAGACCGAGGTGCAGACAGGCGGCTTCAGCAAAGAGTCTATCC
TGCCCAAGAGGAACAGCGATAAGCTGATCGCCAGAAAGAAGGACTGGGACCCTAAGAAGTACGGCGGCTT
CGACAGCCCCACCGTGGCCTATTCTGTGCTGGTGGTGGCCAAAGTGGAAAAGGGCAAGTCCAAGAAACTG
AAGAGTGTGAAAGAGCTGCTGGGGATCACCATCATGGAAAGAAGCAGCTTCGAGAAGAATCCCATCGACT
TTCTGGAAGCCAAGGGCTACAAAGAAGTGAAAAAGGACCTGATCATCAAGCTGCCTAAGTACTCCCTGTT
CGAGCTGGAAAACGGCCGGAAGAGAATGCTGGCCTCTGCCGGCGAACTGCAGAAGGGAAACGAACTGGCC
CTGCCCTCCAAATATGTGAACTTCCTGTACCTGGCCAGCCACTATGAGAAGCTGAAGGGCTCCCCCGAGG
ATAATGAGCAGAAACAGCTGTTTGTGGAACAGCACAAGCACTACCTGGACGAGATCATCGAGCAGATCAG
CGAGTTCTCCAAGAGAGTGATCCTGGCCGACGCTAATCTGGACAAAGTGCTGTCCGCCTACAACAAGCAC
CGGGATAAGCCCATCAGAGAGCAGGCCGAGAATATCATCCACCTGTTTACCCTGACCAATCTGGGAGCCC
CTGCCGCCTTCAAGTACTTTGACACCACCATCGACCGGAAGAGGTACACCAGCACCAAAGAGGTGCTGGA
CGCCACCCTGATCCACCAGAGCATCACCGGCCTGTACGAGACACGGATCGACCTGTCTCAGCTGGGAGGC
GACAAGCGACCTGCCGCCACAAAGAAGGCTGGACAGGCTAAGAAGAAGAAAGATTACAAAGACGATGACG
ATAAGGGATCCGGCGCAACAAACTTCTCTCTGCTGAAACAAGCCGGAGATGTCGAAGAGAATCCTGGACC
GACCGAGTACAAGCCCACGGTGCGCCTCGCCACCCGCGACGACGTCCCCAGGGCCGTACGCACCCTCGCC
GCCGCGTTCGCCGACTACCCCGCCACGCGCCACACCGTCGATCCGGACCGCCACATCGAGCGGGTCACCG
AGCTGCAAGAACTCTTCCTCACGCGCGTCGGGCTCGACATCGGCAAGGTGTGGGTCGCGGACGACGGCGC
CGCGGTGGCGGTCTGGACCACGCCGGAGAGCGTCGAAGCGGGGGCGGTGTTCGCCGAGATCGGCCCGCGC
ATGGCCGAGTTGAGCGGTTCCCGGCTGGCCGCGCAGCAACAGATGGAAGGCCTCCTGGCGCCGCACCGGC
CCAAGGAGCCCGCGTGGTTCCTGGCCACCGTCGGAGTCTCGCCCGACCACCAGGGCAAGGGTCTGGGCAG
CGCCGTCGTGCTCCCCGGAGTGGAGGCGGCCGAGCGCGCCGGGGTGCCCGCCTTCCTGGAGACCTCCGCG
CCCCGCAACCTCCCCTTCTACGAGCGGCTCGGCTTCACCGTCACCGCCGACGTCGAGGTGCCCGAAGGAC
CGCGCACCTGGTGCATGACCCGCAAGCCCGGTGCCTGAACGCGTTAAGTCGACAATCAACCTCTGGATTA
CAAAATTTGTGAAAGATTGACTGGTATTCTTAACTATGTTGCTCCTTTTACGCTATGTGGATACGCTGCT
TTAATGCCTTTGTATCATGCTATTGCTTCCCGTATGGCTTTCATTTTCTCCTCCTTGTATAAATCCTGGT
TGCTGTCTCTTTATGAGGAGTTGTGGCCCGTTGTCAGGCAACGTGGCGTGGTGTGCACTGTGTTTGCTGA
CGCAACCCCCACTGGTTGGGGCATTGCCACCACCTGTCAGCTCCTTTCCGGGACTTTCGCTTTCCCCCTC
CCTATTGCCACGGCGGAACTCATCGCCGCCTGCCTTGCCCGCTGCTGGACAGGGGCTCGGCTGTTGGGCA
CTGACAATTCCGTGGTGTTGTCGGGGAAATCATCGTCCTTTCCTTGGCTGCTCGCCTGTGTTGCCACCTG
GATTCTGCGCGGGACGTCCTTCTGCTACGTCCCTTCGGCCCTCAATCCAGCGGACCTTCCTTCCCGCGGC
CTGCTGCCGGCTCTGCGGCCTCTTCCGCGTCTTCGCCTTCGCCCTCAGACGAGTCGGATCTCCCTTTGGG
CCGCCTCCCCGCGTCGACTTTAAGACCAATGACTTACAAGGCAGCTGTAGATCTTAGCCACTTTTTAAAA
GAAAAGGGGGGACTGGAAGGGCTAATTCACTCCCAACGAAGACAAGATCTGCTTTTTGCTTGTACTGGGT
CTCTCTGGTTAGACCAGATCTGAGCCTGGGAGCTCTCTGGCTAACTAGGGAACCCACTGCTTAAGCCTCA
ATAAAGCTTGCCTTGAGTGCTTCAAGTAGTGTGTGCCCGTCTGTTGTGTGACTCTGGTAACTAGAGATCC
CTCAGACCCTTTTAGTCAGTGTGGAAAATCTCTAGCAGGGCCCGTTTAAACCCGCTGATCAGCCTCGACT
GTGCCTTCTAGTTGCCAGCCATCTGTTGTTTGCCCCTCCCCCGTGCCTTCCTTGACCCTGGAAGGTGCCA
CTCCCACTGTCCTTTCCTAATAAAATGAGGAAATTGCATCGCATTGTCTGAGTAGGTGTCATTCTATTCT
GGGGGGTGGGGTGGGGCAGGACAGCAAGGGGGAGGATTGGGAAGACAATAGCAGGCATGCTGGGGATGCG
GTGGGCTCTATGGCTTCTGAGGCGGAAAGAACCAGCTGGGGCTCTAGGGGGTATCCCC
[124 nt withheld, positions 9299-9422]
C
[91 nt withheld, positions 9424-9514]
A
[49 nt withheld, positions 9516-9564]
CCTTTGACGTTGGAGTCCACGTTCTTT
[37 nt withheld, positions 9592-9628]
ACCCTATCTCGGTCTATTCTTTTGATTTATAAGGGATTTTGCCGATTTCGGCCTATTGGTTAAAAAATGA
GCTGATTTAACAAAAATTTAACGCGAATTAATTCTGTGGAATGTGTGTCAGTTAGGGTGTGGAAAGTCCC
CAGGCTCCCCAGCAGGCAGAAGTATGCAAAGCATGCATCTCAATTAGTCAGCAACCAGGTGTGGAAAGTC
CCCAGGCTCCCCAGCAGGCAGAAGTATGCAAAGCATGCATCTCAATTAGTCAGCAACCATAGTCCCGCCC
CTAACTCCGCCCATCCCGCCCCTAACTCCGCCCAGTTCCGCCCATTCTCCGCCCCATGGCTGACTAATTT
TTTTTATTTATGCAGAGGCCGAGGCCGCCTCTGCCTCTGAGCTATTCCAGAAGTAGTGAGGAGGCTTTTT
TGGAGGCCTAGGCTTTTGCAAAAAGCTCCCGGGAGCTTGTATATCCATTTTCGGATCTGATCAGCACGTG
TTGACAATTAATCATCGGCATAGTATATCGGCATAGTATAATACGACAAGGTGAGGAACTAAACCATGGC
CAAGTTGACCAGTGCCGTTCCGGTGCTCACCGCGCGCGACGTCGCCGGAGCGGTCGAGTTCTGGACCGAC
CGGCTCGGGTTCTCCCGGGACTTCGTGGAGGACGACTTCGCCGGTGTGGTCCGGGACGACGTGACCCTGT
TCATCAGCGCGGTCCAGGACCAGGTGGTGCCGGACAACACCCTGGCCTGGGTGTGGGTGCGCGGCCTGGA
CGAGCTGTACGCCGAGTGGTCGGAGGTCGTGTCCACGAACTTCCGGGACGCCTCCGGGCCGGCCATGACC
GAGATCGGCGAGCAGCCGTGGGGGCGGGAGTTCGCCCTGCGCGACCCGGCCGGCAACTGCGTGCACTTCG
TGGCCGAGGAGCAGGACTGACACGTGCTACGAGATTTCGATTCCACCGCCGCCTTCTATGAAAGGTTGGG
CTTCGGAATCGTTTTCCGGGACGCCGGCTGGATGATCCTCCAGCGCGGGGATCTCATGCTGGAGTTCTTC
GCCCACCCCAACTTGTTTATTGCAGCTTATAATGGTTACAAATAAAGCAATAGCATCACAAATTTCACAA
ATAAAGCATTTTTTTCACTGCATTCTAGTTGTGGTTTGTCCAAACTCATCAATGTATCTTATCATGTCTG
TATACCGTCGACCTCTAGCTAGAGCTTGGCGTAATCATGGTCATAGCTGTTTCCTGTGTGAAATTGTTAT
CCGCTCACAATTCCACACAACATACGAGCCGGAAGCATAAAGTGTAAAGCCTGGGGTGCCTAATGAGTGA
GCTAACTCACATTAATTGCGTTGCGCTCACTGCCCGCTTTCCAGTCGGGAAACCTGTCGTGCCAGCTGCA
TTAATGAATCGGCCAACGCGCGGGGAGAGGCGGTTTGCGTATTGGGCGCTCTTCCGCTTCCTCGCTCACT
GACTCGCTGCGCTCGGTCGTTCGGCTGCGGCGAGCGGTATCAGCTCACTCAAAGGCGGTAATACGGTTAT
CCACAGAATCAGGGGATAACGCAGGAAAGAACATGTGAGCAAAAGGCCAGCAAAAGGCCAGGAACCGTAA
AAAGGCCGCGTTGCTGGCGTTTTTCCATAGGCTCCGCCCCCCTGACGAGCATCACAAAAATCGACGCTCA
AGTCAGAGGTGGCGAAACCCGACAGGACTATAAAGATACCAGGCGTTTCCCCCTGGAAGCTCCCTCGTGC
GCTCTCCTGTTCCGACCCTGCCGCTTACCGGATACCTGTCCGCCTTTCTCCCTTCGGGAAGCGTGGCGCT
TTCTCATAGCTCACGCTGTAGGTATCTCAGTTCGGTGTAGGTCGTTCGCTCCAAGCTGGGCTGTGTGCAC
GAACCCCCCGTTCAGCCCGACCGCTGCGCCTTATCCGGTAACTATCGTCTTGAGTCCAACCCGGTAAGAC
ACGACTTATCGCCACTGGCAGCAGCCACTGGTAACAGGATTAGCAGAGCGAGGTATGTAGGCGGTGCTAC
AGAGTTCTTGAAGTGGTGGCCTAACTACGGCTACACTAGAAGAACAGTATTTGGTATCTGCGCTCTGCTG
AAGCCAGTTACCTTCGGAAAAAGAGTTGGTAGCTCTTGATCCGGCAAACAAACCACCGCTGGTAGCGGTG
GTTTTTTTGTTTGCAAGCAGCAGATTACGCGCAGAAAAAAAGGATCTCAAGAAGATCCTTTGATCTTTTC
TACGGGGTCTGACGCTCAGTGGAACGAAAACTCACGTTAAGGGATTTTGGTCATGAGATTATCAAAAAGG
ATCTTCACCTAGATCCTTTTAAATTAAAAATGAAGTTTTAAATCAATCTAAAGTATATATGAGTAAACTT
GGTCTGACAGTTACCAATGCTTAATCAGTGAGGCACCTATCTCAGCGATCTGTCTATTTCGTTCATCCAT
AGTTGCCTGACTCCCCGTCGTGTAGATAACTACGATACGGGAGGGCTTACCATCTGGCCCCAGTGCTGCA
ATGATACCGCGAGACCCACGCTCACCGGCTCCAGATTTATCAGCAATAAACCAGCCAGCCGGAAGGGCCG
AGCGCAGAAGTGGTCCTGCAACTTTATCCGCCTCCATCCAGTCTATTAATTGTTGCCGGGAAGCTAGAGT
AAGTAGTTCGCCAGTTAATAGTTTGCGCAACGTTGTTGCCATTGCTACAGGCATCGTGGTGTCACGCTCG
TCGTTTGGTATGGCTTCATTCAGCTCCGGTTCCCAACGATCAAGGCGAGTTACATGATCCCCCATGTTGT
GCAAAAAAGCGGTTAGCTCCTTCGGTCCTCCGATCGTTGTCAGAAGTAAGTTGGCCGCAGTGTTATCACT
CATGGTTATGGCAGCACTGCATAATTCTCTTACTGTCATGCCATCCGTAAGATGCTTTTCTGTGACTGGT
GAGTACTCAACCAAGTCATTCTGAGAATAGTGTATGCGGCGACCGAGTTGCTCTTGCCCGGCGTCAATAC
GGGATAATACCGCGCCACATAGCAGAACTTTAAAAGTGCTCATCATTGGAAAACGTTCTTCGGGGCGAAA
ACTCTCAAGGATCTTACCGCTGTTGAGATCCAGTTCGATGTAACCCACTCGTGCACCCAACTGATCTTCA
GCATCTTTTACTTTCACCAGCGTTTCTGGGTGAGCAAAAACAGGAAGGCAAAATGCCGCAAAAAAGGGAA
TAAGGGCGACACGGAAATGTTGAATACTCATACTCTTCCTTTTTCAATATTATTGAAGCATTTATCAGGG
TTATTGTCTCATGAGCGGATACATATTTGAATGTATTTAGAAAAATAAACAAATAGGGGTTCCGCGCACA
TTTCCCCGAAAAGTGCCACCTGAC
